>Addgene plasmid #225204 | MYC-hTRAK1 | addgene full sequence | sequence record 447847 | Addgene NGS Result
ATATATGGAGTTCCGCGTTACATAACTTACGGTAAATGGCCCGCCTGGCTGACCGCCCAACGACCCCCGC
CCATTGACGTCAATAATGACGTATGTTCCCATAGTAACGCCAATAGGGACTTTCCATTGACGTCAATGGG
TGGAGTATTTACGGTAAACTGCCCACTTGGCAGTACATCAAGTGTATCATATGCCAAGTACGCCCCCTAT
TGACGTCAATGACGGTAAATGGCCCGCCTGGCATTATGCCCAGTACATGACCTTATGGGACTTTCCTACT
TGGCAGTACATCTACGTATTAGTCATCGCTATTACCATGGTGATGCGGTTTTGGCAGTACATCAATGGGC
GTGGATAGCGGTTTGACTCACGGGGATTTCCAAGTCTCCACCCCATTGACGTCAATGGGAGTTTGTTTTG
GCACCAAAATCAACGGGACTTTCCAAAATGTCGTAACAACTCCGCCCCATTGACGCAAATGGGCGGTAGG
CGTGTACGGTGGGAGGTCTATATAAGCAGAGCTGGTTTAGTGAACCGTCAGATCCGCTAGCGATTACGCC
AAGCTCGAAATTAACCCTCACTAAAGGGAACAAAAGCTGGAGCTCCACCGCGGTGGCGGCCGCCATGGAG
CAGAAACTCATCTCTGAAGAGGATCTGGCCCGGGCGGATCCAATGGCATTGGTTTTTCAATTCGGGCAGC
CCGTCAGGGCTCAGCCTCTGCCAGGACTCTGCCACGGCAAGCTCATTCGGACAAACGCCTGTGATGTGTG
CAACAGCACCGATCTTCCGGAAGTCGAGATCATTAGCCTGCTGGAGGAGCAGCTGCCCCATTATAAGTTA
AGAGCCGACACCATCTACGGTTATGACCACGACGACTGGCTCCATACACCTCTCATTTCTCCAGATGCCA
ACATTGACCTCACAACCGAGCAAATTGAAGAGACGTTAAAATACTTCCTTTTATGTGCTGAAAGAGTTGG
CCAGATGACTAAGACATATAATGACATAGATGCTGTCACTCGGCTTCTTGAGGAGAAAGAGCGGGATTTA
GAATTGGCCGCTCGCATCGGCCAGTCGTTGTTGAAGAAGAACAAGACCCTAACCGAGAGGAACGAGCTGC
TGGAGGAGCAGGTGGAACACATCAGGGAGGAGGTGTCTCAGCTCCGGCATGAGCTGTCCATGAAGGATGA
GCTGCTTCAGTTCTACACCAGCGCTGCGGAGGAGAGTGAGCCCGAGTCCGTTTGCTCAACCCCGTTGAAG
AGGAATGAGTCGTCCTCCTCAGTCCAGAATTACTTTCATTTGGATTCTCTTCAAAAGAAGCTGAAAGACC
TTGAAGAGGAGAATGTTGTACTTCGATCCGAGGCCAGCCAGCTGAAGACAGAGACCATCACCTATGAGGA
GAAGGAGCAGCAGCTGGTCAATGACTGCGTGAAGGAGCTGAGGGATGCCAATGTCCAGATTGCTAGTATC
TCAGAGGAACTGGCCAAGAAGACGGAAGATGCTGCCCGCCAGCAAGAGGAGATCACACACCTGCTATCGC
AAATAGTTGATTTGCAGAAAAAGGCAAAAGCTTGCGCAGTGGAAAATGAAGAACTTGTCCAGCATCTGGG
GGCTGCTAAGGATGCCCAGCGGCAGCTCACAGCCGAGCTGCGTGAGCTGGAGGACAAGTACGCAGAGTGC
ATGGAGATGCTGCATGAGGCGCAGGAGGAGCTGAAGAACCTCCGGAACAAAACCATGCCCAATACCACGT
CTCGGCGCTACCACTCGCTGGGCCTGTTTCCCATGGATTCCTTGGCAGCAGAGATTGAGGGAACGATGCG
CAAGGAGCTGCAGTTGGAAGAGGCCGAGTCTCCAGACATCACTCACCAGAAGCGTGTCTTTGAGACAGTA
AGAAACATCAACCAGGTTGTCAAGCAGAGATCTCTGACCCCTTCTCCCATGAACATCCCCGGCTCCAACC
AGTCCTCGGCCATGAACTCCCTCCTGTCCAGCTGCGTCAGCACCCCCCGGTCCAGCTTCTACGGCAGCGA
CATAGGCAACGTCGTCCTCGACAACAAGACCAACAGCATCATTCTGGAAACAGAGGCAGCCGACCTGGGA
AACGATGAGCGGAGTAAGAAGCCGGGGACGCCGGGCACCCCAGGCTCCCACGACCTGGAGACGGCGCTGA
GGCGGCTGTCCCTGCGCCGGGAGAACTACCTCTCGGAGAGGAGGTTCTTTGAGGAGGAGCAAGAGAGGAA
GCTCCAGGAGCTGGCGGAGAAGGGCGAGCTGCGCAGCGGCTCCCTCACACCCACTGAGAGCATCATGTCC
CTGGGCACGCACTCCCGCTTCTCCGAGTTCACCGGCTTCTCTGGCATGTCCTTCAGCAGCCGCTCCTACC
TGCCTGAGAAGCTCCAGATCGTGAAGCCGCTGGAAGGTTCTGCCACACTTCACCACTGGCAGCAGTTGGC
CCAACCTCACCTTGGGGGCATCCTGGACCCCCGGCCTGGTGTGGTCACCAAGGGCTTCCGGACGCTGGAT
GTTGACCTGGACGAAGTGTACTGCCTTAACGACTTTGAAGAAGATGACACAGGTGACCACATTTCTCTCC
CACGCCTAGCTACCTCCACTCCAGTTCAGCACCCAGAGACCTCAGCGCACCATCCTGGGAAGTGCATGTC
TCAGACCAACTCCACCTTCACCTTCACCACCTGTCGCATCCTGCATCCTTCAGATGAGCTCACTCGGGTC
ACACCAAGCCTTAACTCAGCCCCAACTCCAGCTTGTGGCAGCACCAGCCACTTGAAATCCACGCCGGTGG
CCACACCATGCACTCCACGGAGACTGAGCCTGGCTGAGTCCTTCACTAACACCCGTGAGTCCACGACCAC
CATGAGCACATCCCTGGGGCTCGTGTGGCTGTTGAAGGAGCGGGGCATTTCTGCTGCCGTGTACGACCCC
CAGAGCTGGGACAGGGCCGGCCGGGGCTCCCTCCTGCACTCCTACACGCCCAAGATGGCTGTGATCCCCT
CTACTCCGCCGAACTCGCCTATGCAGACACCCACATCCTCCCCACCCTCCTTTGAGTTCAAGTGCACGAG
CCCTCCCTACGACAATTTCCTGGCTTCCAAGCCAGCCAGCTCCATCCTGAGGGAAGTGAGAGAAAAGAAC
GTCCGCAGCAGCGAGAGCCAGACCGACGTGTCCGTCTCCAACCTCAACCTCGTGGACAAAGTCAGGAGGT
TTGGGGTGGCCAAAGTGGTGAACTCAGGGCGAGCCCATGTCCCCACCTTGACTGAGGAGCAGGGACCCCT
CCTCTGTGGGCCCCCGGGGCCAGCACCAGCCCTTGTTCCCAGAGGCCTGGTACCTGAGGGCCTGCCCCTC
AGATGCCCCACTGTCACCAGTGCCATCGGTGGGCTGCAGCTCAATAGTGGCATCCGGCGGAATCGCAGCT
TCCCCACCATGGTGGGATCTAGCATGCAGATGAAAGCTCCTGTGACTCTCACCTCGGGCATCTTGATGGG
TGCTAAGCTCTCCAAACAAACTAGCTTACGGTAAGTCTCGAGGGGGGGCCCGGTACCTTAATTAATTAAG
GTACCAGGTAAGTGTACCCAATTCGCCCTATAGTGAGTCGTATTACAATTCACTCGATCGCCCTTCCCAA
CAGTTGCGCAGCCTGAATGGCGAATGGAGATCCAATTTTTAAGTGTATAATGTGTTAAACTACTGATTCT
AATTGTTTGTGTATTTTAGATTCACAGTCCCAAGGCTCATTTCAGGCCCCTCAGTCCTCACAGTCTGTTC
ATGATCATAATCAGCCATACCACATTTGTAGAGGTTTTACTTGCTTTAAAAAACCTCCCACACCTCCCCC
TGAACCTGAAACATAAAATGAATGCAATTGTTGTTGTTAACTTGTTTATTGCAGCTTATAATGGTTACAA
ATAAAGCAATAGCATCACAAATTTCACAAATAAAGCATTTTTTTCACTGCATTCTAGTTGTGGTTTGTCC
AAACTCATCAATGTATCTTAACGCGTAAATTGTAAGCGTTAATATTTTGTTAAAATTCGCGTTAAATTTT
TGTTAAATCAGCTCATTTTTTAACCAATAGGCCGAAATCGGCAAAATCCCTTATAAATCAAAAGAATAGA
CCGAGATAGGGT
[37 nt withheld, positions 4143-4179]
AAAGAACGTGGACTCCAACGTCAAAGG
[49 nt withheld, positions 4207-4255]
T
[91 nt withheld, positions 4257-4347]
G
[124 nt withheld, positions 4349-4472]
CAGGTGGCACTTTTCGGGGAAATGTGCGCGGAACCCCTATTTGTTTATTTTTCTAAATACATTCAAATAT
GTATCCGCTCATGAGACAATAACCCTGATAAATGCTTCAATAATATTGAAAAAGGAAGAATCCTGAGGCG
GAAAGAACCAGCTGTGGAATGTGTGTCAGTTAGGGTGTGGAAAGTCCCCAGGCTCCCCAGCAGGCAGAAG
TATGCAAAGCATGCATCTCAATTAGTCAGCAACCAGGTGTGGAAAGTCCCCAGGCTCCCCAGCAGGCAGA
AGTATGCAAAGCATGCATCTCAATTAGTCAGCAACCATAGTCCCGCCCCTAACTCCGCCCATCCCGCCCC
TAACTCCGCCCAGTTCCGCCCATTCTCCGCCCCATGGCTGACTAATTTTTTTTATTTATGCAGAGGCCGA
GGCCGCCTCGGCCTCTGAGCTATTCCAGAAGTAGTGAGGAGGCTTTTTTGGAGGCCTAGGCTTTTGCAAA
GATCGATCAAGAGACAGGATGAGGATCGTTTCGCATGATTGAACAAGATGGATTGCACGCAGGTTCTCCG
GCCGCTTGGGTGGAGAGGCTATTCGGCTATGACTGGGCACAACAGACAATCGGCTGCTCTGATGCCGCCG
TGTTCCGGCTGTCAGCGCAGGGGCGCCCGGTTCTTTTTGTCAAGACCGACCTGTCCGGTGCCCTGAATGA
ACTGCAAGACGAGGCAGCGCGGCTATCGTGGCTGGCCACGACGGGCGTTCCTTGCGCAGCTGTGCTCGAC
GTTGTCACTGAAGCGGGAAGGGACTGGCTGCTATTGGGCGAAGTGCCGGGGCAGGATCTCCTGTCATCTC
ACCTTGCTCCTGCCGAGAAAGTATCCATCATGGCTGATGCAATGCGGCGGCTGCATACGCTTGATCCGGC
TACCTGCCCATTCGACCACCAAGCGAAACATCGCATCGAGCGAGCACGTACTCGGATGGAAGCCGGTCTT
GTCGATCAGGATGATCTGGACGAAGAACATCAGGGGCTCGCGCCAGCCGAACTGTTCGCCAGGCTCAAGG
CGAGCATGCCCGACGGCGAGGATCTCGTCGTGACCCATGGCGATGCCTGCTTGCCGAATATCATGGTGGA
AAATGGCCGCTTTTCTGGATTCATCGACTGTGGCCGGCTGGGTGTGGCGGACCGCTATCAGGACATAGCG
TTGGCTACCCGTGATATTGCTGAAGAACTTGGCGGCGAATGGGCTGACCGCTTCCTCGTGCTTTACGGTA
TCGCCGCTCCCGATTCGCAGCGCATCGCCTTCTATCGCCTTCTTGACGAGTTCTTCTGAGCGGGACTCTG
GGGTTCGAAATGACCGACCAAGCGACGCCCAACCTGCCATCACGAGATTTCGATTCCACCGCCGCCTTCT
ATGAAAGGTTGGGCTTCGGAATCGTTTTCCGGGACGCCGGCTGGATGATCCTCCAGCGCGGGGATCTCAT
GCTGGAGTTCTTCGCCCACCCTAGGGGGAGGCTAACTGAAACACGGAAGGAGACAATACCGGAAGGAACC
CGCGCTATGACGGCAATAAAAAGACAGAATAAAACGCACGGTGTTGGGTCGTTTGTTCATAAACGCGGGG
TTCGGTCCCAGGGCTGGCACTCTGTCGATACCCCACCGAGACCCCATTGGGGCCAATACGCCCGCGTTTC
TTCCTTTTCCCCACCCCACCCCCCAAGTTCGGGTGAAGGCCCAGGGCTCGCAGCCAACGTCGGGGCGGCA
GGCCCTGCCATAGCCTCAGGTTACTCATATATACTTTAGATTGATTTAAAACTTCATTTTTAATTTAAAA
GGATCTAGGTGAAGATCCTTTTTGATAATCTCATGACCAAAATCCCTTAACGTGAGTTTTCGTTCCACTG
AGCGTCAGACCCCGTAGAAAAGATCAAAGGATCTTCTTGAGATCCTTTTTTTCTGCGCGTAATCTGCTGC
TTGCAAACAAAAAAACCACCGCTACCAGCGGTGGTTTGTTTGCCGGATCAAGAGCTACCAACTCTTTTTC
CGAAGGTAACTGGCTTCAGCAGAGCGCAGATACCAAATACTGTTCTTCTAGTGTAGCCGTAGTTAGGCCA
CCACTTCAAGAACTCTGTAGCACCGCCTACATACCTCGCTCTGCTAATCCTGTTACCAGTGGCTGCTGCC
AGTGGCGATAAGTCGTGTCTTACCGGGTTGGACTCAAGACGATAGTTACCGGATAAGGCGCAGCGGTCGG
GCTGAACGGGGGGTTCGTGCACACAGCCCAGCTTGGAGCGAACGACCTACACCGAACTGAGATACCTACA
GCGTGAGCTATGAGAAAGCGCCACGCTTCCCGAAGGGAGAAAGGCGGACAGGTATCCGGTAAGCGGCAGG
GTCGGAACAGGAGAGCGCACGAGGGAGCTTCCAGGGGGAAACGCCTGGTATCTTTATAGTCCTGTCGGGT
TTCGCCACCTCTGACTTGAGCGTCGATTTTTGTGATGCTCGTCAGGGGGGCGGAGCCTATGGAAAAACGC
CAGCAACGCGGCCTTTTTACGGTTCCTGGCCTTTTGCTGGCCTTTTGCTCACATGTTCTTTCCTGCGTTA
TCCCCTGATTCTGTGGATAACCGTATTACCGCCATGCATTAGTTATTAATAGTAATCAATTACGGGGTCA
TTAGTTCATAGCCC
Features (pLannotate 1.2.2; 21 found; start..end, strand, type, name):
     16..319     +  enhancer       CMV enhancer: human cytomegalovirus immediate early enhancer
    320..523     +  promoter       CMV promoter: human cytomegalovirus (CMV) immediate early promoter
    569..587     +  promoter       T3 promoter: promoter for bacteriophage T3 RNA polymerase
    600..623     +  misc_feature   MCS (fragment): pBluescript multiple cloning site
    628..658     +  CDS            3xMyc (fragment): 3 tandem Myc epitope tags
    673..3531    +  CDS            TRAK1: TRAK1_HUMAN - Also known as KIAA1042, OIP106. Experimental evidence at protein level: Swiss-Prot protein existence level 1. Involved in the regulation of endosome-to-lysosome trafficking, including endocytic trafficking of EGF-EGFR complexes and GABA-A receptors (PubMed:18675823). Involved in mitochondrial motility. When O-glycosylated, abolishes mitochondrial motility. Crucial for recruiting OGT to the mitochondrial surface of neuronal processes (PubMed:24995978). TRAK1 and RHOT form an essential protein complex that links KIF5 to mitochondria for light chain-independent, anterograde transpor
   3537..3557    +  misc_feature   MCS (fragment): pBluescript multiple cloning site
   3597..3615    -  promoter       T7 promoter: promoter for bacteriophage T7 RNA polymerase
   3625..3664    +  CDS            lacZα (fragment): LacZα fragment of β-galactosidase; lacZ fragment
   3674..3729    +  intron         small t intron (fragment): SV40 (simian virus 40) small t antigen intron
   3729..3866    +  CDS            large T antigen (fragment): large T antigen from SV40 (simian virus 40)
   3889..4010    +  polyA_signal   SV40 poly(A) signal: SV40 polyadenylation signal
   4044..4472    -  rep_origin     f1 ori (sequence partly withheld): f1 bacteriophage origin of replication; arrow indicates direction of (+) strand synthesis
   4499..4601    +  promoter       AmpR promoter: bla
   4605..4962    +  promoter       SV40 promoter: SV40 enhancer and early promoter
   4997..5791    +  CDS            NeoR/KanR: aminoglycoside phosphotransferase from Tn5; aph(3')-II (or nptII); confers resistance to neomycin, kanamycin, and G418 (Geneticin®)
   5812..5964    +  CDS            ble (fragment): BLE_KLEPN - Experimental evidence at protein level: Swiss-Prot protein existence level 1. Binding protein with a strong affinity to the bleomycin family of antibiotics. Binds to CL990; an antimitotic-antibiotic compound. From Klebsiella pneumoniae.
   6023..6070    +  polyA_signal   HSV TK poly(A) signal: herpes simplex virus thymidine kinase polyadenylation signal (Cole and Stacy, 1985)
   6161..6177    -  polyA_signal   bGH poly(A) signal (fragment): bovine growth hormone polyadenylation signal
   6399..6987    +  rep_origin     ori: high-copy-number ColE1/pMB1/pBR322/pUC origin of replication
   7102..7146    +  enhancer       CMV enhancer (fragment): human cytomegalovirus immediate early enhancer
