[The description below was written by a language model from this plasmid's Addgene catalogue record and pLannotate feature annotations shown in this document.]
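Description:
MYC-hTRAK1 is a mammalian expression plasmid built on the pCMV-Tag3A backbone that drives production of human TRAK1 (also known as OIP106 or MILT1, the homologue of Drosophila Milton) carrying an N-terminal Myc epitope. The TRAK1 coding sequence was inserted by restriction cloning between BamHI and XhoI sites, placing it in frame immediately downstream of the vector's Myc tag. The annotation software labels this tag as a fragment of a 3xMyc element, and its short span is consistent with a single epitope. Transcription comes from the human cytomegalovirus immediate early enhancer and promoter and is terminated by an SV40 polyadenylation signal. T3 and T7 phage promoters flank the cloning region, a legacy of the backbone that would permit in vitro transcription. Short lacZα, SV40 small t intron, large T antigen, ble and bGH poly(A) hits appear to be backbone remnants rather than functional units.

A single NeoR/KanR (aminoglycoside phosphotransferase) gene provides selection in both hosts. A bacterial bla-type promoter drives it for kanamycin resistance in E. coli, while the SV40 enhancer/early promoter and HSV TK poly(A) signal allow G418 selection of transfected mammalian cells. Propagation relies on a high-copy ColE1/pUC-type origin, and an f1 origin is also present for single-stranded DNA production. The sequenced record is 7,146 nt, slightly shorter than the catalogued total size.

TRAK1 is an adaptor that links kinesin motors to mitochondria through the Miro/RHOT proteins, and its O-GlcNAc modification halts mitochondrial movement. The plasmid suits overexpression, immunodetection or immunoprecipitation of tagged TRAK1 in studies of mitochondrial motility and its regulation by nutrient signalling.
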