Addgene plasmid #225204: MYC-hTRAK1
Purpose: Expresses MYC-tagged human TRAK1
Depositing lab: Thomas Schwarz. Depositing organization: Boston Children's Hospital. Publication: Glucose regulates mitochondrial motility via Milton modification by O-GlcNAc transferase. Pekkurnaz G, Trinidad JC, Wang X, Kong D, Schwarz TL. Cell. 2014 Jul 3;158(1):54-68. doi: 10.1016/j.cell.2014.06.007. PubMed 24995978.
Backbone
  Vector backbone: pCMV-Tag3A-myc vector
  Backbone manufacturer: Agilent
  Backbone size w/o insert (bp): 4333
  Total vector size (bp): 7198
  Vector type: Mammalian Expression
  Selectable markers: Neomycin (select with G418)
Growth in bacteria
  Bacterial resistance: Kanamycin, 50 μg/mL
  Growth temperature: 37°C
  Growth strain: DH5alpha
  Copy number: High Copy
Gene/Insert
  Gene/Insert name: trak1
  Species: H. sapiens (human)
  Insert size (bp): 2910
  Entrez Gene: TRAK1 (a.k.a. DEE68, EIEE68, MILT1, OIP106)
  Promoter: CMV
  Tag / fusion protein: MYC (N terminal on insert)
  Cloning method: Restriction Enzyme; 5′ cloning site bamhI (unknown if destroyed); 3′ cloning site xhoI (unknown if destroyed)
  Sequencing primers: 5′ CMV
Resource information
  A portion of this plasmid was derived from a plasmid made by: Schwarz lab
Terms and licenses: Academic/Nonprofit Terms; Industry Terms: Not Available to Industry
How to cite: MYC-hTRAK1 was a gift from Thomas Schwarz (Addgene plasmid # 225204 ; http://n2t.net/addgene:225204 ; RRID:Addgene_225204)
